Addgene plasmid #84085: pFGC5941-PacI-ath-STTM160
Purpose: target miRNA160 for destruction in Arabidopsis thaliana
Depositing lab: Guiliang Tang. Depositing organization: Michigan Technological University. Publication: Construction of short tandem target mimic (STTM) to block the functions of plant and animal microRNAs. Tang G, Yan J, Gu Y, Qiao M, Fan R, Mao Y, Tang X. Methods. 2012 Oct;58(2):118-25. doi: 10.1016/j.ymeth.2012.10.006. Epub 2012 Oct 23. PubMed 23098881.
Backbone
  Vector backbone: pFGC5941-PacI
  Backbone manufacturer: Guiliang Tang (Addgene plasmid # 44182)
  Backbone size w/o insert (bp): 8608
  Vector type: Plant Expression
  Selectable markers: Basta
Growth in bacteria
  Bacterial resistance: Chloramphenicol and Kanamycin, 25 & 50 μg/mL
  Growth temperature: 37°C
  Growth strain: DH5alpha
  Copy number: High Copy
Gene/Insert
  Gene/Insert name: STTM160
  Species: A. thaliana (mustard weed)
  Insert size (bp): 2846
  Promoter: 2x35S
  Cloning method: Restriction Enzyme; 5′ cloning site PacI (not destroyed); 3′ cloning site PacI (not destroyed)
  Sequencing primers: 5′ CACTATCCTTCGCAAGACCCTTCC; 3′ CAACACATGAGCGAAACCCTATAA
Terms and licenses: Academic/Nonprofit Terms; Industry Terms: Not Available to Industry
Depositor comments: The insert within this plasmid contains a 2x35S promoter, STTM, T35S and CmR. The STTM sequence in the plasmid contains discrepancies compared to the reference sequence. According to the depositing lab, these mutations should not affect plasmid function.
How to cite: pFGC5941-PacI-ath-STTM160 was a gift from Guiliang Tang (Addgene plasmid # 84085 ; http://n2t.net/addgene:84085 ; RRID:Addgene_84085)
