[The description below was written by a language model from this plasmid's Addgene catalogue record and pLannotate feature annotations shown in this document.]
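Description:
pFGC5941-PacI-ath-STTM160 is a binary plant expression vector, built on the pFGC5941-PacI backbone, for knocking down microRNA160 in Arabidopsis thaliana. It is a T-DNA plasmid of the pCAMBIA/pVS1 type. The pVS1 oriV, RepA and StaA elements allow replication and stable maintenance in Agrobacterium, while a ColE1/pBR322-type origin with the bom region supports high-copy propagation in E. coli. Bacterial selection uses kanamycin (backbone KanR) together with chloramphenicol, the latter conferred by a CmR gene carried inside the insert. In plants, transformants are selected with Basta through a bar (phosphinothricin acetyltransferase) gene placed between the mannopine synthase promoter and terminator, next to the left T-DNA border.

The payload is a cassette of about 2.8 kb cloned at a PacI site that is retained on both sides. According to the depositor it consists of a 2x35S promoter, the short tandem target mimic (STTM), the 35S terminator and CmR. The annotation agrees, showing an enhanced CaMV 35S promoter spanning the origin of the circular sequence, then an unannotated gap where the STTM presumably lies, then the CaMV poly(A) signal and the cat gene. An STTM transcript carries two non-cleavable miRNA binding sites joined by a short spacer, which sequester the target miRNA and trigger its degradation, giving loss-of-function phenotypes for the miR160 family. The depositor notes that the STTM differs from the reference sequence at some positions but expects no effect on function. The feature table also detects a partial intron-containing GUS cassette with a NOS terminator and an extra right-border fragment. The sequenced plasmid (12,903 nt) is longer than the sum of the listed backbone and insert sizes, and the record does not explain this difference.
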