Features (pLannotate 1.2.2; 30 found; start..end, strand, type, name):
      1..346     +  promoter       CaMV 35S promoter: strong constitutive promoter from cauliflower mosaic virus
    298..344     +  promoter       minimal CaMV 35S promoter: minimal 35S promoter from cauliflower mosaic virus
    507..683     +  polyA_signal   CaMV poly(A) signal: cauliflower mosaic virus polyadenylation signal
   1245..1263    -  promoter       SP6 promoter: promoter for bacteriophage SP6 RNA polymerase
   1328..1987    -  CDS            CmR: chloramphenicol acetyltransferase; cat; confers resistance to chloramphenicol
   1988..2024    -  promoter       cat promoter (fragment): promoter of the E. coli cat gene encoding chloramphenicol acetyltransferase
   2024..2052    -  promoter       tet promoter: E. coli promoter for tetracycline efflux protein gene
   2114..2282    -  rep_origin     ori (fragment): high-copy-number ColE1/pMB1/pBR322/pUC origin of replication
   2290..2308    -  misc_feature   RB T-DNA repeat (fragment): right border repeat from nopaline C58 T-DNA
   2330..2582    -  terminator     NOS terminator: nopaline synthase terminator and poly(A) signal
   2617..2635    -  CDS            9xHis (fragment): 9xHis affinity tag
   2641..4663    -  CDS            GUS (fragment): β-glucuronidase This version of the gusA gene has a 5' extension with a catalase intron to ensure expression in plants but not bacteria.
   4684..4728    -  promoter       minimal CaMV 35S promoter: minimal 35S promoter from cauliflower mosaic virus
   4816..4970    +  CDS            lacZα (fragment): LacZα fragment of β-galactosidase; lacZ fragment
   5036..5060    +  misc_feature   RB T-DNA repeat: right border repeat from nopaline C58 T-DNA
   5400..5801    +  CDS            Y4CG_SINFN (fragment): Protein inferred from homology: Swiss-Prot protein existence level 3. From Sinorhizobium fredii (strain NBRC 101917 / NGR234).
   6361..6990    +  CDS            pVS1 StaA: stability protein from the Pseudomonas plasmid pVS1 (Heeb et al., 2000)
   7419..8492    +  CDS            pVS1 RepA: replication protein from the Pseudomonas plasmid pVS1 (Heeb et al., 2000)
   8558..8752    +  rep_origin     pVS1 oriV: origin of replication for the Pseudomonas plasmid pVS1 (Heeb et al., 2000)
   8955..8994    +  CDS            rop (fragment): Rop protein, which maintains plasmids at low copy number; rop
   9096..9236    +  misc_feature   bom: basis of mobility region from pBR322
   9422..10010   -  rep_origin     ori: high-copy-number ColE1/pMB1/pBR322/pUC origin of replication
  10097..10891   -  CDS            KanR: aminoglycoside phosphotransferase; aphA-3; confers resistance to kanamycin
  11316..11340   +  misc_feature   LB T-DNA repeat: left border repeat from nopaline C58 T-DNA
  11426..11678   -  terminator     MAS terminator: mannopine synthase terminator
  11691..12239   -  CDS            bar: PAT_STRHY - Experimental evidence at protein level: Swiss-Prot protein existence level 1. Inactivates phosphinothricin (PPT) by transfer of an acetyl group from acetyl CoA. Can also acetylate demethylphosphinothricin but not PTT or glutamate. This enzyme is an effector of phosphinothricin tripeptide (PTT or bialaphos) resistance. From Streptomyces hygroscopicus. Introduced by genetic manipulation and expressed in glufosinate-tolerant maize by Dekalb Genetics.
  12245..12625   -  promoter       MAS promoter: mannopine synthase promoter (Velten et al., 1984)
  12671..12712   -  rep_origin     ori (fragment): high-copy-number ColE1/pMB1/pBR322/pUC origin of replication
  12817..12835   +  promoter       T7 promoter: promoter for bacteriophage T7 RNA polymerase
  12856..12903   +  promoter       CaMV 35S promoter (enhanced) (fragment): cauliflower mosaic virus 35S promoter with a duplicated enhancer region
>Addgene plasmid #84085 | pFGC5941-PacI-ath-STTM160 | addgene full sequence | sequence record 166691 | Addgene NGS Result
TGAGACTTTTCAACAAAGGGTAATTTCGGGAAACCTCCTCGGATTCCATTGCCCAGCTATCTGTCACTTC
ATCGAAAGGACAGTGGAAAAGGAAGGTGGCTCCTACAAATGCCATCATTGCGATAAAGGAAAGGCTATCA
TTCAAGATGCCTCTGCCGACAGTGGTCCCAAAGATGGACCCCCACCCACGAGGAGCATCGTGGAAAAAGA
AGACGTTCCAACCACGTCTTCAAAGCAAGTGGATTGATGTGACATCTCCACTGACATAAGGGATGACGCA
CAACCCCACTATCCTTCGCAAGACCCTTCCTCTATATAAGGAAGTTCATTTCATTTGGAGAGGACAGCCC
AAGCTTTGGCATACAGGCTAGAGCCAGGCAGTTGTTGTTGTTATGGTCTAATTTAAATATGGTCTAAAGA
AGAAGAATTGGCATACAGGCTAGAGCCAGGCAGAATTCCGTACGCTGAAATCACCAGTCTCTCTCTACAA
ATCTATCTCTCTCTATTTTCTCCATAAATAATGTGTGAGTAGTTTCCCGATAAGGGAAATTAGGGTTCTT
ATAGGGTTTCGCTCATGTGTTGAGCATATAAGAAACCCTTAGTATGTATTTGTATTTGTAAAATACTTCT
ATCAATAAAATTTCTAATTCCTAAAGCCAAAATCCAGTACTAAAATCCAGATCTCCTAAAGTCCCTATAG
ATCTTTGTCGTGAATATAAACCAGACACGAGACGACTAGACCTGGAGCCCAGGCGCCGTTCGAAGCTAGA
AGTACCGCTTAGGCAGGAGGCCGTTAGGGAAAAGATGCTAAGGCAGGGTTGGTTACGTTGACTCCCCCGT
AGGTTTGGTTTAAATATGATGAAGTGGACGGAAGGAAGGAGGAAGACAAGGAAGGATAAGGTTGCAGGCC
CTGTGCAAGGTAAGAAGATGGAAATTTGATAGAGGTACGCTACTATACTTATACTATACGCTAAGGGAAT
GATTGTATTTATACCCTATACCCCCTAATAACCCCTTATCAATTTAAGAAATAATCCGCATAAGCCCCCG
CTTAAAAATTGGTATCAGAGCCATGAATAGGTCTATGACCAAAACTCAAGAGGATAAAACCTCACCAAAA
TACGAAAGAGTCCTTAACTCTAAAGATAAAAGATCTTTCAAGATCAAAACTAGTTCCCTCACACCGGTGA
CGGGGATCGCATGCGACCTCTAGACCATCACATTGGAGCTTCAGCTGCTCGAGTTCTATAGTGTCACCTA
AATCGTATGTGTATGATACATAAGGTTATGTATTAATTGTAGCCGCGTTCTTACGTCGACGTACCAATTA
CGCCCCGCCCTGTCACTCATCGCAGTACTGTTGTAATTCATTAAGCATTCTGCCGACATGGAAGCCATCA
CAAACGGCATGATGAACCTGAATCGCCAGCGGCATCAGCACCTTGTCGCCTTGCGTATAATATTTGCCCA
TGGTGAAAACGGGGGCGAAGAAGTTGTCCATATTGGCCACGTTTAAATCAAAACTGGTGAAACTCACCCA
GGGATTGGCTGAGACGAAAAACATATTCTCAATAAACCCTTTAGGGAAATAGGCCAGGTTTTCACCGTAA
CACGCCACATCTTGCGAATATATGTGTAGAAACTGCCGGAAATCGTCGTGGTATTCACTCCAGAGCGATG
AAAACGTTTCAGTTTGCTCATGGAAAACGGTGTAACAAGGGTGAACACTATCCCATATTACCAGCTCACC
GTCTTTCATTGCCATACGGAACTCCGGATGAGCATTCATCAGGCGGGCAAGAATGTGAATAAAGGCCGGA
TAAAACTTGTGCTTATTTTTCTTTACAGTCTTTAAAAAGGCCGTAATATCCAGCTGAACGGTCTGGTTAT
AGGTACATTGAGCAACTGACTGAAATGCCTCAAAATGTTCTTTACGATGCCATTGGGATATATCAACGGT
GGTATATCCAGTGATTTCTTTCTCCATTTTAGCTTCCTTAGCTCCTGAAAATCTCGATAACTCATTAAAG
CTTATCGATGATAAGCTGTCAAACATGAGAATTTAGCCCGCCTAATGAGCGGGCTTTTTGTTGTGATCCG
CGTTGCTGGCGTTTTTCCATAGGCTCCGCCCCCCTGACGAGCATCACAAAAATCGACGCTCAAGTCAGAG
GTGGCGAAACCCGACAGGACTATAAAGATACCAGGCGTTTCCCCCCTGGAAGCTCCCTCGTGCGCTCTCC
TGTTCCGACCCTGCCGCTTACCGGATACCTGTCCGCCTTTCTTAATTAACCGCCAATATATCCTGTCAAA
CACTGATAGTTTAATTCCCGATCTAGTAACATAGATGACACCGCGCGCGATAATTTATCCTAGTTTGCGC
GCTATATTTTGTTTTCTATCGCGTATTAAATGTATAATTGCGGGACTCTAATCATAAAAACCCATCTCAT
AAATAACGTCATGCATTACATGTTAATTATTACATGCTTAACGTAATTCAACAGAAATTATATGATAATC
ATCGCAAGACCGGCAACAGGATTCAATCTTAAGAAACTTTATTGCCAAATGTTTGAACGATCGGGGAAAT
TCGAGCTGGTCACCTGTAATTCACACGTGGTGGTGGTGGTGGTGGCTAGCTTGTTTGCCTCCCTGCTGCG
GTTTTTCACCGAAGTTCATGCCAGTCCAGCGTTTTTGCAGCAGAAAAGCCGCCGACTTCGGTTTGCGGTC
GCGAGTGAAGATCCCTTTCTTGTTACCGCCAACGCGCAATATGCCTTGCGAGGTCGCAAAATCGGCGAAA
TTCCATACCTGTTCACCGACGACGGCGCTGACGCGATCAAAGACGCGGTGATACATATCCAGCCATGCAC
ACTGATACTCTTCACTCCACATGTCGGTGTACATTGAGTGCAGCCCGGCTAACGTATCCACGCCGTATTC
GGTGATGATAATCGGCTGATGCAGTTTCTCCTGCCAGGCCAGAAGTTCTTTTTCCAGTACCTTCTCTGCC
GTTTCCAAATCGCCGCTTTGGACATACCATCCGTAATAACGGTTCAGGCACAGCACATCAAAGAGATCGC
TGATGGTATCGGTGTGAGCGTCGCAGAACATTACATTGACGCAGGTGATCGGACGCGTCGGGTCGAGTTT
ACGCGTTGCTTCCGCCAGTGGCGCGAAATATTCCCGTGCACCTTGCGGACGGGTATCCGGTTCGTTGGCA
ATACTCCACATCACCACGCTTGGGTGGTTTTTGTCACGCGCTATCAGCTCTTTAATCGCCTGTAAGTGCG
CTTGCTGAGTTTCCCCGTTGACTGCCTCTTCGCTGTACAGTTCTTTCGGCTTGTTGCCCGCTTCGAAACC
AATGCCTAAAGAGAGGTTAAAGCCGACAGCAGCAGTTTCATCAATCACCACGATGCCATGTTCATCTGCC
CAGTCGAGCATCTCTTCAGCGTAAGGGTAATGCGAGGTACGGTAGGAGTTGGCCCCAATCCAGTCCATTA
ATGCGTGGTCGTGCACCATCAGCACGTTATCGAATCCTTTGCCACGCAAGTCCGCATCTTCATGACGACC
AAAGCCAGTAAAGTAGAACGGTTTGTGGTTAATCAGGAACTGTTCGCCCTTCACTGCCACTGACCGGATG
CCGACGCGAAGCGGGTAGATATCACACTCTGTCTGGCTTTTGGCTGTGACGCACAGTTCATAGAGATAAC
CTTCACCCGGTTGCCAGAGGTGCGGATTCACCACTTGCAAAGTCCCGCTAGTGCCTTGTCCAGTTGCAAC
CACCTGTTGATCCGCATCACGCAGTTCAACGCTGACATCACCATTGGCCACCACCTGCCAGTCAACAGAC
GCGTGGTTACAGTCTTGCGCGACATGCGTCACCACGGTGATATCGTCCACCCAGGTGTTCGGCGTGGTGT
AGAGCATTACGCTGCGATGGATTCCGGCATAGTTAAAGAAATCATGGAAGTAAGACTGCTTTTTCTTGCC
GTTTTCGTCGGTAATCACCATTCCCGGCGGGATAGTCTGCCAGTTCAGTTCGTTGTTCACACAAACGGTG
ATACGTACACTTTTCCCGGCAATAACATACGGCGTGACATCGGCTTCAAATGGCGTATAGCCGCCCTGAT
GCTCCATCACTTCCTGATTATTGACCCACACTTTGCCGTAATGAGTGACCGCATCGAAACGCAGCACGAT
ACGCTGGCCTGCCCAACCTTTCGGTATAAAGACTTCGCGCTGATACCAGACGTTGCCCGCATAATTACGA
ATATCTGCATCGGCGAACTGATCGTTAAAACTGCCTGGCACAGCAATTGCCCGGCTTTCTTGTAACGCGC
TTTCCCACCAACGCTGATCAATTCCACAGTTTTCGCGATCCAGACTGAATGCCCACAGGCCGTCGAGTTT
TTTGATTTCACGGGTTGGGGTTTCTACAGGACGGACGAGTCGTCGGTTCTGTAACTATCATCATCATCAT
AGACACACGAAATAAAGTAATCAGATTATCAGTTAAAGCTATGTAATATTTACACCATAACCAATCAATT
AAAAAATAGATCAGTTTAAAGAAAGATCAAAGCTCAAAAAAATAAAAAGAGAAAAGGGTCCTAACCAAGA
AAATGAAGGAGAAAAACTAGAAATTTACCCTCAGATCTACCATGGTCAAGAGTCCCCCGTGTTCTCTCCA
AATGAAATGAACTTCCTTATATAGAGGAAGGGTCTTGCGAGAGACAAAAGGGAGACAAAAGGGAGACAAA
AGGGAGACAAAAGGGAGACAAAAGGGAGACAAAAGGGAGACAAAAGGAAGCTTGGCACTGGCCGTCGTTT
TACAACGTCGTGACTGGGAAAACCCTGGCGTTACCCAACTTAATCGCCTTGCAGCACATCCCCCTTTCGC
CAGCTGGCGTAATAGCGAAGAGGCCCGCACCGATCGCCCTTCCCAACAGTTGCGCAGCCTGAATGGCGAA
TGCTAGAGCAGCTTGAGCTTGGATCAGATTGTCGTTTCCCGCCTTCAGTTTAAACTATCAGTGTTTGACA
GGATATATTGGCGGGTAAACCTAAGAGAAAAGAGCGTTTATTAGAATAATCGGATATTTAAAAGGGCGTG
AAAAGGTTTATCCGTTCGTCCATTTGTATGTGCATGCCAACCACAGGGTTCCCCTCGGGATCAAAGTACT
TTGATCCAACCCCTCCGCTGCTATAGTGCAGTCGGCTTCTGACGTTCAGTGCAGCCGTCTTCTGAAAACG
ACATGTCGCACAAGTCCTAAGTTACGCGACAGGCTGCCGCCCTGCCCTTTTCCTGGCGTTTTCTTGTCGC
GTGTTTTAGTCGCATAAAGTAGAATACTTGCGACTAGAACCGGAGACATTACGCCATGAACAAGAGCGCC
GCCGCTGGCCTGCTGGGCTATGCCCGCGTCAGCACCGACGACCAGGACTTGACCAACCAACGGGCCGAAC
TGCACGCGGCCGGCTGCACCAAGCTGTTTTCCGAGAAGATCACCGGCACCAGGCGCGACCGCCCGGAGCT
GGCCAGGATGCTTGACCACCTACGCCCTGGCGACGTTGTGACAGTGACCAGGCTAGACCGCCTGGCCCGC
AGCACCCGCGACCTACTGGACATTGCCGAGCGCATCCAGGAGGCCGGCGCGGGCCTGCGTAGCCTGGCAG
AGCCGTGGGCCGACACCACCACGCCGGCCGGCCGCATGGTGTTGACCGTGTTCGCCGGCATTGCCGAGTT
CGAGCGTTCCCTAATCATCGACCGCACCCGGAGCGGGCGCGAGGCCGCCAAGGCCCGAGGCGTGAAGTTT
GGCCCCCGCCCTACCCTCACCCCGGCACAGATCGCGCACGCCCGCGAGCTGATCGACCAGGAAGGCCGCA
CCGTGAAAGAGGCGGCTGCACTGCTTGGCGTGCATCGCTCGACCCTGTACCGCGCACTTGAGCGCAGCGA
GGAAGTGACGCCCACCGAGGCCAGGCGGCGCGGTGCCTTCCGTGAGGACGCATTGACCGAGGCCGACGCC
CTGGCGGCCGCCGAGAATGAACGCCAAGAGGAACAAGCATGAAACCGCACCAGGACGGCCAGGACGAACC
GTTTTTCATTACCGAAGAGATCGAGGCGGAGATGATCGCGGCCGGGTACGTGTTCGAGCCGCCCGCGCAC
GTCTCAACCGTGCGGCTGCATGAAATCCTGGCCGGTTTGTCTGATGCCAAGCTGGCGGCCTGGCCGGCCA
GCTTGGCCGCTGAAGAAACCGAGCGCCGCCGTCTAAAAAGGTGATGTGTATTTGAGTAAAACAGCTTGCG
TCATGCGGTCGCTGCGTATATGATGCGATGAGTAAATAAACAAATACGCAAGGGGAACGCATGAAGGTTA
TCGCTGTACTTAACCAGAAAGGCGGGTCAGGCAAGACGACCATCGCAACCCATCTAGCCCGCGCCCTGCA
ACTCGCCGGGGCCGATGTTCTGTTAGTCGATTCCGATCCCCAGGGCAGTGCCCGCGATTGGGCGGCCGTG
CGGGAAGATCAACCGCTAACCGTTGTCGGCATCGACCGCCCGACGATTGACCGCGACGTGAAGGCCATCG
GCCGGCGCGACTTCGTAGTGATCGACGGAGCGCCCCAGGCGGCGGACTTGGCTGTGTCCGCGATCAAGGC
AGCCGACTTCGTGCTGATTCCGGTGCAGCCAAGCCCTTACGACATATGGGCCACCGCCGACCTGGTGGAG
CTGGTTAAGCAGCGCATTGAGGTCACGGATGGAAGGCTACAAGCGGCCTTTGTCGTGTCGCGGGCGATCA
AAGGCACGCGCATCGGCGGTGAGGTTGCCGAGGCGCTGGCCGGGTACGAGCTGCCCATTCTTGAGTCCCG
TATCACGCAGCGCGTGAGCTACCCAGGCACTGCCGCCGCCGGCACAACCGTTCTTGAATCAGAACCCGAG
GGCGACGCTGCCCGCGAGGTCCAGGCGCTGGCCGCTGAAATTAAATCAAAACTCATTTGAGTTAATGAGG
TAAAGAGAAAATGAGCAAAAGCACAAACACGCTAAGTGCCGGCCGTCCGAGCGCACGCAGCAGCAAGGCT
GCAACGTTGGCCAGCCTGGCAGACACGCCAGCCATGAAGCGGGTCAACTTTCAGTTGCCGGCGGAGGATC
ACACCAAGCTGAAGATGTACGCGGTACGCCAAGGCAAGACCATTACCGAGCTGCTATCTGAATACATCGC
GCAGCTACCAGAGTAAATGAGCAAATGAATAAATGAGTAGATGAATTTTAGCGGCTAAAGGAGGCGGCAT
GGAAAATCAAGAACAACCAGGCACCGACGCCGTGGAATGCCCCATGTGTGGAGGAACGGGCGGTTGGCCA
GGCGTAAGCGGCTGGGTTGCCTGCCGGCCCTGCAATGGCACTGGAACCCCCAAGCCCGAGGAATCGGCGT
GAGCGGTCGCAAACCATCCGGCCCGGTACAAATCGGCGCGGCGCTGGGTGATGACCTGGTGGAGAAGTTG
AAGGCCGCGCAGGCCGCCCAGCGGCAACGCATCGAGGCAGAAGCACGCCCCGGTGAATCGTGGCAAGCGG
CCGCTGATCGAATCCGCAAAGAATCCCGGCAACCGCCGGCAGCCGGTGCGCCGTCGATTAGGAAGCCGCC
CAAGGGCGACGAGCAACCAGATTTTTTCGTTCCGATGCTCTATGACGTGGGCACCCGCGATAGTCGCAGC
ATCATGGACGTGGCCGTTTTCCGTCTGTCGAAGCGTGACCGACGAGCTGGCGAGGTGATCCGCTACGAGC
TTCCAGACGGGCACGTAGAGGTTTCCGCAGGGCCGGCCGGCATGGCCAGTGTGTGGGATTACGACCTGGT
ACTGATGGCGGTTTCCCATCTAACCGAATCCATGAACCGATACCGGGAAGGGAAGGGAGACAAGCCCGGC
CGCGTGTTCCGTCCACACGTTGCGGACGTACTCAAGTTCTGCCGGCGAGCCGATGGCGGAAAGCAGAAAG
ACGACCTGGTAGAAACCTGCATTCGGTTAAACACCACGCACGTTGCCATGCAGCGTACGAAGAAGGCCAA
GAACGGCCGCCTGGTGACGGTATCCGAGGGTGAAGCCTTGATTAGCCGCTACAAGATCGTAAAGAGCGAA
ACCGGGCGGCCGGAGTACATCGAGATCGAGCTAGCTGATTGGATGTACCGCGAGATCACAGAAGGCAAGA
ACCCGGACGTGCTGACGGTTCACCCCGATTACTTTTTGATCGATCCCGGCATCGGCCGTTTTCTCTACCG
CCTGGCACGCCGCGCCGCAGGCAAGGCAGAAGCCAGATGGTTGTTCAAGACGATCTACGAACGCAGTGGC
AGCGCCGGAGAGTTCAAGAAGTTCTGTTTCACCGTGCGCAAGCTGATCGGGTCAAATGACCTGCCGGAGT
ACGATTTGAAGGAGGAGGCGGGGCAGGCTGGCCCGATCCTAGTCATGCGCTACCGCAACCTGATCGAGGG
CGAAGCATCCGCCGGTTCCTAATGTACGGAGCAGATGCTAGGGCAAATTGCCCTAGCAGGGGAAAAAGGT
CGAAAAGGTCTCTTTCCTGTGGATAGCACGTACATTGGGAACCCAAAGCCGTACATTGGGAACCGGAACC
CGTACATTGGGAACCCAAAGCCGTACATTGGGAACCGGTCACACATGTAAGTGACTGATATAAAAGAGAA
AAAAGGCGATTTTTCCGCCTAAAACTCTTTAAAACTTATTAAAACTCTTAAAACCCGCCTGGCCTGTGCA
TAACTGTCTGGCCAGCGCACAGCCGAAGAGCTGCAAAAAGCGCCTACCCTTCGGTCGCTGCGCTCCCTAC
GCCCCGCCGCTTCGCGTCGGCCTATCGCGGCCGCTGGCCGCTCAAAAATGGCTGGCCTACGGCCAGGCAA
TCTACCAGGGCGCGGACAAGCCGCGCCGTCGCCACTCGACCGCCGGCGCCCACATCAAGGCACCCTGCCT
CGCGCGTTTCGGTGATGACGGTGAAAACCTCTGACACATGCAGCTCCCGGAGACGGTCACAGCTTGTCTG
TAAGCGGATGCCGGGAGCAGACAAGCCCGTCAGGGCGCGTCAGCGGGTGTTGGCGGGTGTCGGGGCGCAG
CCATGACCCAGTCACGTAGCGATAGCGGAGTGTATACTGGCTTAACTATGCGGCATCAGAGCAGATTGTA
CTGAGAGTGCACCATATGCGGTGTGAAATACCGCACAGATGCGTAAGGAGAAAATACCGCATCAGGCGCT
CTTCCGCTTCCTCGCTCACTGACTCGCTGCGCTCGGTCGTTCGGCTGCGGCGAGCGGTATCAGCTCACTC
AAAGGCGGTAATACGGTTATCCACAGAATCAGGGGATAACGCAGGAAAGAACATGTGAGCAAAAGGCCAG
CAAAAGGCCAGGAACCGTAAAAAGGCCGCGTTGCTGGCGTTTTTCCATAGGCTCCGCCCCCCTGACGAGC
ATCACAAAAATCGACGCTCAAGTCAGAGGTGGCGAAACCCGACAGGACTATAAAGATACCAGGCGTTTCC
CCCTGGAAGCTCCCTCGTGCGCTCTCCTGTTCCGACCCTGCCGCTTACCGGATACCTGTCCGCCTTTCTC
CCTTCGGGAAGCGTGGCGCTTTCTCATAGCTCACGCTGTAGGTATCTCAGTTCGGTGTAGGTCGTTCGCT
CCAAGCTGGGCTGTGTGCACGAACCCCCCGTTCAGCCCGACCGCTGCGCCTTATCCGGTAACTATCGTCT
TGAGTCCAACCCGGTAAGACACGACTTATCGCCACTGGCAGCAGCCACTGGTAACAGGATTAGCAGAGCG
AGGTATGTAGGCGGTGCTACAGAGTTCTTGAAGTGGTGGCCTAACTACGGCTACACTAGAAGGACAGTAT
TTGGTATCTGCGCTCTGCTGAAGCCAGTTACCTTCGGAAAAAGAGTTGGTAGCTCTTGATCCGGCAAACA
AACCACCGCTGGTAGCGGTGGTTTTTTTGTTTGCAAGCAGCAGATTACGCGCAGAAAAAAAGGATCTCAA
GAAGATCCTTTGATCTTTTCTACGGGGTCTGACGCTCAGTGGAACGAAAACTCACGTTAAGGGATTTTGG
TCATGCATTCTAGGTACTAAAACAATTCATCCAGTAAAATATAATATTTTATTTTCTCCCAATCAGGCTT
GATCCCCAGTAAGTCAAAAAATAGCTCGACATACTGTTCTTCCCCGATATCCTCCCTGATCGACCGGACG
CAGAAGGCAATGTCATACCACTTGTCCGCCCTGCCGCTTCTCCCAAGATCAATAAAGCCACTTACTTTGC
CATCTTTCACAAAGATGTTGCTGTCTCCCAGGTCGCCGTGGGAAAAGACAAGTTCCTCTTCGGGCTTTTC
CGTCTTTAAAAAATCATACAGCTCGCGCGGATCTTTAAATGGAGTGTCTTCTTCCCAGTTTTCGCAATCC
ACATCGGCCAGATCGTTATTCAGTAAGTAATCCAATTCGGCTAAGCGGCTGTCTAAGCTATTCGTATAGG
GACAATCCGATATGTCGATGGAGTGAAAGAGCCTGATGCACTCCGCATACAGCTCGATAATCTTTTCAGG
GCTTTGTTCATCTTCATACTCTTCCGAGCAAAGGACGCCATCGGCCTCACTCATGAGCAGATTGCTCCAG
CCATCATGCCGTTCAAAGTGCAGGACCTTTGGAACAGGCAGCTTTCCTTCCAGCCATAGCATCATGTCCT
TTTCCCGTTCCACATCATAGGTGGTCCCTTTATACCGGCTGTCCGTCATTTTTAAATATAGGTTTTCATT
TTCTCCCACCAGCTTATATACCTTAGCAGGAGACATTCCTTCCGTATCTTTTACGCAGCGGTATTTTTCG
ATCAGTTTTTTCAATTCCGGTGATATTCTCATTTTAGCCATTTATTATTTCCTTCCTCTTTTCTACAGTA
TTTAAAGATACCCCAAGAAGCTAATTATAACAAGACGAACTCCAATTCACTGTTCCTTGCATTCTAAAAC
CTTAAATACCAGAAAACAGCTTTTTCAAAGTTGTTTTCAAAGTTGGCGTATAACATAGTATCGACGGAGC
CGATTTTGAAACCGCGGTGATCACAGGCAGCAACGCTCTGTCATCGTTACAATCAACATGCTACCCTCCG
CGAGATCATCCGTGTTTCAAACCCGGCAGCTTAGTTGCCGTTCTTCCGAATAGCATCGGTAACATGAGCA
AAGTCTGCCGCCTTACAACGGCTCTCCCGCTGACGCCGTCCCGGACTGATGGGCTGCCTGTATCGAGTGG
TGATTTTGTGCCGAGCTGCCGGTCGGGGAGCTGTTGGCTGGCTGGTGGCAGGATATATTGTGGTGTAAAC
AAATTGACGCTTAGACAACTTAATAACACATTGCGGACGTTTTTAATGTACTGAATTAACGCCGAATTAA
TTCGAGCTCGGATCTGATAATTTATTTGAAAATTCATAAGAAAAGCAAACGTTACATGAATTGATGAAAC
AATACAAAGACAGATAAAGCCACGCACATTTAGGATATTGGCCGAGATTACTGAATATTGAGTAAGATCA
CGGAATTTCTGACAGGAGCATGTCTTCAATTCAGCCCAAATGGCAGTTGAAATACTCAAACCGCCCCATA
TGCAGGAGCGGATCATTCATTGTTTGTTTGGTTGCCTTTGCCAACATGGGAGTCCAAGATTCTGCAGTCA
AATCTCGGTGACGGGCAGGACCGGACGGGGCGGTACCGGCAGGCTGAAGTCCAGCTGCCAGAAACCCACG
TCATGCCAGTTCCCGTGCTTGAAGCCGGCCGCCCGCAGCATGCCGCGGGGGGCATATCCGAGCGCCTCGT
GCATGCGCACGCTCGGGTCGTTGGGCAGCCCGATGACAGCGACCACGCTCTTGAAGCCCTGTGCCTCCAG
GGACTTCAGCAGGTGGGTGTAGAGCGTGGAGCCCAGTCCCGTCCGCTGGTGGCGGGGGGAGACGTACACG
GTCGACTCGGCCGTCCAGTCGTAGGCGTTGCGTGCCTTCCAGGGGCCCGCGTAGGCGATGCCGGCGACCT
CGCCGTCCACCTCGGCGACGAGCCAGGGATAGCGCTCCCGCAGACGGACGAGGTCGTCCGTCCACTCCTG
CGGTTCCTGCGGCTCGGTACGGAAGTTGACCGTGCTTGTCTCGATGTAGTGGTTGACGATGGTGCAGACC
GCCGGCATGTCCGCCTCGGTGGCACGGCGGATGTCGGCCGGGCGTCGTTCTGGGCTCATCGATTCGATTT
GGTGTATCGAGATTGGTTATGAAATTCAGATGCTAGTGTAATGTATTGGTAATTTGGGAAGATATAATAG
GAAGCAAGGCTATTTATCCATTTCTGAAAAGGCGAAATGGCGTCACCGCGAGCGTCACGCGCATTCCGTT
CTTGCTGTAAAGCGTTGTTTGGTACACTTTTGACTAGCGAGGCTTGGCGTGTCAGCGTATCTATTCAAAA
GTCGTTAATGGCTGCGGATCAAGAAAAAGTTGGAATAGAAACAGAATACCCGCGAAATTCAGGCCCGGTT
GCCATGTCCTACACGCCGAAATAAACGACCAAATTAGTAGAAAAATAAAAACTGACTCGGATACTTACGT
CACGTCTTGCGCACTGATTTGAAAAATCTCAGAATTCATGGATCCTAGGTGAGTCTAGAGAGTTAATTAA
GTTTGCAAGCAGCAGATTACGCGCAGAAAAAAAGGATCTCAAGGAGATCCTTTGGATCACAAAAAAAAAG
CCCGCTCATTAGGCGGGTTAAATTCCCGGGTACTGCAGCCGATTCATTAATGCAGGTTAACCTGGCTTAT
CGAAATTAATACGACTCACTATAGGGAGACCGGCAGATCTGATCCCTACTCCAAAAATGTCAAAGATACA
GTCTCAGAAGACCAAAGGGCTAT
