>Addgene plasmid #84085 | pFGC5941-PacI-ath-STTM160 | depositor partial sequence | sequence record 160641 | STTM
TGGCATACAGGCTAGAGCCAGGCAGTTGTTGTTGTTATGGTCTAATTTAAATATGGTCTAAAGAAGAAGA
ATTGGCATACAGGCTAGAGCCAGGCA
